>Addgene plasmid #84138 | pFGC5941-PacI-ath-STTM447 | addgene full sequence | sequence record 167309 | Addgene NGS Result
TGAGACTTTTCAACAAAGGGTAATTTCGGGAAACCTCCTCGGATTCCATTGCCCAGCTATCTGTCACCTC
ATCGAAAGGACAGTAGAAAAGGAAGGTGGCTCCTACAAATGCCATCATTGCGATAAAGGAAAGGCTATCA
TTCAAGATGCCTCTGCCGACAGTGGTCCCAAAGATGGACCCCCACCCACGAGGAGCATCGTGGAAAAAGA
AGACGTTCCAACCACGTCTTCAAAGCAAGTGGATTGATGTGACATCTCCACTGACATAAGGGATGACGCA
CAACCCCACTATCCTTCGCAAGACCCTTCCTCTATATAAGGAAGTTCATTTCATTTGGAGAGGACAGCCC
AAGCTTCAACAAAAGATGCTATCGTCCCCAAGTTGTTGTTGTTATGGTCTAATTTAAATATGGTCTAAAG
AAGAAGAATCAACAAAACATCCTATCGTCCCCAAGAATTCGGTACGCTGAAATCACCAGTCTCTCTCTAC
AAATCTATCTCTCTCTATTTTCTCCATAAATAATGTGTGAGTAGTTTCCCGATAAGGGAAATTAGGGTTC
TTATAGGGTCTCGCTCATGTGTTGAGCATATAAGAAACCCTTAGTATGTATTTGTATTTGTAAAATACTT
CTATCAATAAAATTTCTAATTCCTAAAACCAAAATCCAGTACTAAAATCCAGATCTCCTAAAGTCCCTAT
AGATCTTTGTCGTGAATATAAACCAGACACGAGACGACTAGACCTGGAGCCCAGACGCCGTTCGAAGCTA
GAAGTACCGCTTAGGCAGGAGGCCGTTAGGGAAAAGATGCTAAGGCAGGGTTGGTTACGTTGACTCCCCC
GTAGGTTTGGTTTAAATATGATGAAGTGGACGGAAGGAAGGAGGAAGACAAGGAAGGATAAGGTTGCAGG
CCCTGTGCAAGGTAAGAAGATGGAAATTTGATAGAGGTACGCTACTATACTTATACTATACGCTAAGGGA
ATGATTGTATTTATACCCTATACCCCCTAATAACCCCTTATCAATTTAAGAAATAATCCGCATAAGCCCC
CGCTTAAAAATTGGTATCAGAGCCATGAATAGGTCTATGACCAAAACTCAAGAGGATAAAACCTCACCAA
AATACGAAAGAGTCCTTAACTCTAAAGATAAAAGATCTTTCAAGATCAAAACTAGTTCCCTCACACCGGT
GACGGGGATCGCATGCGACCTCTAGACCATCACATTGGAGCTTCAGCTGCTCGAGTTCTATAGTGTCACC
TAAATCGTATGTGTATGATACATAAGGTTATGTATTAATTGTAGCCGCGTTCTTACGTCGACGTACCAAT
TACGCCCCGCCCTGTCACTCATCGCAGTACTGTTGTAATTCATTAAGCATTCTGCCGACATGGAAGCCAT
CACAAACGGCATGATGAACCTGAATCGCCAGCGGCATCAGCACCTTGTCGCCTTGCGTATAATATTTGCC
CATGGTGAAAACGGGGGCGAAGAAGTTGTCCATATTGGCCACGTTTAAATCAAAACTGGTGAAACTCACC
CAGGGATTGGCTGAGACGAAAAACATATTCTCAATAAACCCTTTAGGGAAATAGGCCAGGTTTTCACCGT
AACACGCCACATCTTGCGAATATATGTGTAGAAACTGCCGGAAATCGTCGTGGTATTCACTCCAGAGCGA
TGAAAACGTTTCAGTTTGCTCATGGAAAACGGTGTAACAAGGGTGAACACTATCCCATATTACCAGCTCA
CCGTCTTTCATTGCCATACGGAACTCCGGATGAGCATTCATCAGGCGGGCAAGAATGTGAATAAAGGCCG
GATAAAACTTGTGCTTATTTTTCTTTACGGTCTTTAAAAAGGCCGTAATATCCAGCTGAACGGTCTGGTT
ATAGGTACATTGAGCAACTGACTGAAATGCCTCAAAATGTTCTTTACGATGCCATTGGGATATATCAACG
GTGGTATATCCAGTGATTTCTTTCTCCATTTTAGCTTCCTTAGCTCCTGAAAATCTCGATAACTCATTAA
AGCTTATCGATGATAAGCTGTCAAACATGAGAATTTAGCCCGCCTAATGAGCGGGCTTTTTGTTGTGATC
CGCGTTGCTGGCGCTTTTCCATAGGCTCCGCCCCCCTGACGAGCATCACAAAAATCGACGCTCAAGTCAG
AGGTGGCGAAACCCGACAGGACTATAAAGATACCAGGCGTTTCCCCCCTGGAAGCTCCCTCGTGCGCTCT
CCTGTTCCGACCCTGCCGCTTACCGGATACCTGTCCGCCTTTCTTAATTAAGACCCGGGACTAGTCCCTA
GAGTCCTGCTTTAATGAGATATGCGAGACGCCTATGATCGCATGATATTTGCTTTCAATTCTGTTGTGCA
CGTTGTAAAAAACCTGAGCATGTGTAGCTCAGATCCTTACCGCCGGTTTCGGTTCATTCTAATGAATATA
TCACCCGTTACTATCGTATTTTTATGAATAATATTCTCCGTTCAATTTACTGATTGTACCCTACTACTTA
TATGTACAATATTAAAATGAAAACAATATATTGTGCTGAATAGGTTTATAGCGACATCTATGATAGAGCG
CCACAATAACAAACAATTGCGTTTTATTATTACAAATCCAATTTTAAAAAAAGCGGCAGAACCGGTCAAA
CCTAAAAGACTGATTACATAAATCTTATTCAAATTTCAAAAGTGCCCCAGGGGCTAGTATCTACGACACA
CCGAGCGGCGAACTAATAACGCTCACTGAAGGGAACTCCGGTTCCCCGCCGGCGCGCATGGGTGAGATTC
CTTGAAGTTGAGTATTGGCCGTCCGCTCTACCGAAAGTTACGGGCACCATTCAACCCGGTCCAGCACGGC
GGCCGGGTAACCGACTTGCTGCCCCGAGAATTATGCAGCATTTTTTTGGTGTATGTGGGCCCCAAATGAA
GTGCAGGTCAAACCTTGACAGTGACGACAAATCGTTGGGCGGGTCCAGGGCGAATTTTGCGACAACATGT
CGAGGCTCAGCAGGACCTGCAGGCATGCAAGCTTGGCACTGGCCGTCGTTTTACAACGTCGTGACTGGGA
AAACCCTGGCGTTACCCAACTTAATCGCCTTGCAGCACATCCCCCTTTCGCCAGCTGGCGTAATAGCGAA
GAGGCCCGCACCGATCGCCCTTCCCAACAGTTGCGCAGCCTGAATGGCGAATGCTAGAGCAGCTTGAGCT
TGGATCAGATTGTCGTTTCCCGCCTTCAGTTTAAACTATCAGTGTTTGACAGGATATATTGGCGGGTAAA
CCTAAGAGAAAAGAGCGTTTATTAGAATAATCGGATATTTAAAAGGGCGTGAAAAGGTTTATCCGTTCGT
CCATTTGTATGTGCATGCCAACCACAGGGTTCCCCTCGGGATCAAAGTACTTTGATCCAACCCCTCCGCT
GCTATAGTGCAGTCGGCTTCTGACGTTCAGTGCAGCCGTCTTCTGAAAACGACATGTCGCACAAGTCCTA
AGTTACGCGACAGGCTGCCGCCCTGCCCTTTTCCTGGCGTTTTCTTGTCGCGTGTTTTAGTCGCATAAAG
TAGAATACTTGCGACTAGAACCGGAGACATTACGCCATGAACAAGAGCGCCGCCGCTGGCCTGCTGGGCT
ATGCCCGCGTCAGCACCGACGACCAGGACTTGACCAACCAACGGGCCGAACTGCACGCGGCCGGCTGCAC
CAAGCTGTTTTCCGAGAAGATCACCGGCACCAGGCGCGACCGCCCGGAGCTGGCCAGGATGCTTGACCAC
CTACGCCCTGGCGACGTTGTGACAGTGACCAGGCTAGACCGCCTGGCCCGCAGCACCCGCGACCTACTGG
ACATTGCCGAGCGCATCCAGGAGGCCGGCGCGGGCCTGCGTAGCCTGGCAGAGCCGTGGGCCGACACCAC
CACGCCGGCCGGCCGCATGGTGTTGACCGTGTTCGCCGGCATTGCCGAGTTCGAGCGTTCCCTAATCATC
GACCGCACCCGGAGCGGGCGCGAGGCCGCCAAGGCCCGAGGCGTGAAGTTTGGCCCCCGCCCTACCCTCA
CCCCGGCACAGATCGCGCACGCCCGCGAGCTGATCGACCAGGAAGGCCGCACCGTGAAAGAGGCGGCTGC
ACTGCTTGGCGTGCATCGCTCGACCCTGTACCGCGCACTTGAGCGCAGCGAGGAAGTGACGCCCACCGAG
GCCAGGCGGCGCGGTGCCTTCCGTGAGGACGCATTGACCGAGGCCGACGCCCTGGCGGCCGCCGAGAATG
AACGCCAAGAGGAACAAGCATGAAACCGCACCAGGACGGCCAGGACGAACCGTTTTTCATTACCGAAGAG
ATCGAGGCGGAGATGATCGCGGCCGGGTACGTGTTCGAGCCGCCCGCGCACGTCTCAACCGTGCGGCTGC
ATGAAATCCTGGCCGGTTTGTCTGATGCCAAGCTGGCGGCCTGGCCGGCCAGCTTGGCCGCTGAAGAAAC
CGAGCGCCGCCGTCTAAAAAGGTGATGTGTATTTGAGTAAAACAGCTTGCGTCATGCGGTCGCTGCGTAT
ATGATGCGATGAGTAAATAAACAAATACGCAAGGGGAACGCATGAAGGTTATCGCTGTACTTAACCAGAA
AGGCGGGTCAGGCAAGACGACCATCGCAACCCATCTAGCCCGCGCCCTGCAACTCGCCGGGGCCGATGTT
CTGTTAGTCGATTCCGATCCCCAGGGCAGTGCCCGCGATTGGGCGGCCGTGCGGGAAGATCAACCGCTAA
CCGTTGTCGGCATCGACCGCCCGACGATTGACCGCGACGTGAAGGCCATCGGCCGGCGCGACTTCGTAGT
GATCGACGGAGCGCCCCAGGCGGCGGACTTGGCTGTGTCCGCGATCAAGGCAGCCGACTTCGTGCTGATT
CCGGTGCAGCCAAGCCCTTACGACATATGGGCCACCGCCGACCTGGTGGAGCTGGTTAAGCAGCGCATTG
AGGTCACGGATGGAAGGCTACAAGCGGCCTTTGTCGTGTCGCGGGCGATCAAAGGCACGCGCATCGGCGG
TGAGGTTGCCGAGGCGCTGGCCGGGTACGAGCTGCCCATTCTTGAGTCCCGTATCACGCAGCGCGTGAGC
TACCCAGGCACTGCCGCCGCCGGCACAACCGTTCTTGAATCAGAACCCGAGGGCGACGCTGCCCGCGAGG
TCCAGGCGCTGGCCGCTGAAATTAAATCAAAACTCATTTGAGTTAATGAGGTAAAGAGAAAATGAGCAAA
AGCACAAACACGCTAAGTGCCGGCCGTCCGAGCGCACGCAGCAGCAAGGCTGCAACGTTGGCCAGCCTGG
CAGACACGCCAGCCATGAAGCGGGTCAACTTTCAGTTGCCGGCGGAGGATCACACCAAGCTGAAGATGTA
CGCGGTACGCCAAGGCAAGACCATTACCGAGCTGCTATCTGAATACATCGCGCAGCTACCAGAGTAAATG
AGCAAATGAATAAATGAGTAGATGAATTTTAGCGGCTAAAGGAGGCGGCATGGAAAATCAAGAACAACCA
GGCACCGACGCCGTGGAATGCCCCATGTGTGGAGGAACGGGCGGTTGGCCAGGCGTAAGCGGCTGGGTTG
CCTGCCGGCCCTGCAATGGCACTGGAACCCCCAAGCCCGAGGAATCGGCGTGAGCGGTCGCAAACCATCC
GGCCCGGTACAAATCGGCGCGGCGCTGGGTGATGACCTGGTGGAGAAGTTGAAGGCCGCGCAGGCCGCCC
AGCGGCAACGCATCGAGGCAGAAGCACGCCCCGGTGAATCGTGGCAAGCGGCCGCTGATCGAATCCGCAA
AGAATCCCGGCAACCGCCGGCAGCCGGTGCGCCGTCGATTAGGAAGCCGCCCAAGGGCGACGAGCAACCA
GATTTTTTCGTTCCGATGCTCTATGACGTGGGCACCCGCGATAGTCGCAGCATCATGGACGTGGCCGTTT
TCCGTCTGTCGAAGCGTGACCGACGAGCTGGCGAGGTGATCCGCTACGAGCTTCCAGACGGGCACGTAGA
GGTTTCCGCAGGGCCGGCCGGCATGGCCAGTGTGTGGGATTACGACCTGGTACTGATGGCGGTTTCCCAT
CTAACCGAATCCATGAACCGATACCGGGAAGGGAAGGGAGACAAGCCCGGCCGCGTGTTCCGTCCACACG
TTGCGGACGTACTCAAGTTCTGCCGGCGAGCCGATGGCGGAAAGCAGAAAGACGACCTGGTAGAAACCTG
CATTCGGTTAAACACCACGCACGTTGCCATGCAGCGTACGAAGAAGGCCAAGAACGGCCGCCTGGTGACG
GTATCCGAGGGTGAAGCCTTGATTAGCCGCTACAAGATCGTAAAGAGCGAAACCGGGCGGCCGGAGTACA
TCGAGATCGAGCTAGCTGATTGGATGTACCGCGAGATCACAGAAGGCAAGAACCCGGACGTGCTGACGGT
TCACCCCGATTACTTTTTGATCGATCCCGGCATCGGCCGTTTTCTCTACCGCCTGGCACGCCGCGCCGCA
GGCAAGGCAGAAGCCAGATGGTTGTTCAAGACGATCTACGAACGCAGTGGCAGCGCCGGAGAGTTCAAGA
AGTTCTGTTTCACCGTGCGCAAGCTGATCGGGTCAAATGACCTGCCGGAGTACGATTTGAAGGAGGAGGC
GGGGCAGGCTGGCCCGATCCTAGTCATGCGCTACCGCAACCTGATCGAGGGCGAAGCATCCGCCGGTTCC
TAATGTACGGAGCAGATGCTAGGGCAAATTGCCCTAGCAGGGGAAAAAGGTCGAAAAGGTCTCTTTCCTG
TGGATAGCACGTACATTGGGAACCCAAAGCCGTACATTGGGAACCGGAACCCGTACATTGGGAACCCAAA
GCCGTACATTGGGAACCGGTCACACATGTAAGTGACTGATATAAAAGAGAAAAAAGGCGATTTTTCCGCC
TAAAACTCTTTAAAACTTATTAAAACTCTTAAAACCCGCCTGGCCTGTGCATAACTGTCTGGCCAGCGCA
CAGCCGAAGAGCTGCAAAAAGCGCCTACCCTTCGGTCGCTGCGCTCCCTACGCCCCGCCGCTTCGCGTCG
GCCTATCGCGGCCGCTGGCCGCTCAAAAATGGCTGGCCTACGGCCAGGCAATCTACCAGGGCGCGGACAA
GCCGCGCCGTCGCCACTCGACCGCCGGCGCCCACATCAAGGCACCCTGCCTCGCGCGTTTCGGTGATGAC
GGTGAAAACCTCTGACACATGCAGCTCCCGGAGACGGTCACAGCTTGTCTGTAAGCGGATGCCGGGAGCA
GACAAGCCCGTCAGGGCGCGTCAGCGGGTGTTGGCGGGTGTCGGGGCGCAGCCATGACCCAGTCACGTAG
CGATAGCGGAGTGTATACTGGCTTAACTATGCGGCATCAGAGCAGATTGTACTGAGAGTGCACCATATGC
GGTGTGAAATACCGCACAGATGCGTAAGGAGAAAATACCGCATCAGGCGCTCTTCCGCTTCCTCGCTCAC
TGACTCGCTGCGCTCGGTCGTTCGGCTGCGGCGAGCGGTATCAGCTCACTCAAAGGCGGTAATACGGTTA
TCCACAGAATCAGGGGATAACGCAGGAAAGAACATGTGAGCAAAAGGCCAGCAAAAGGCCAGGAACCGTA
AAAAGGCCGCGTTGCTGGCGTTTTTCCATAGGCTCCGCCCCCCTGACGAGCATCACAAAAATCGACGCTC
AAGTCAGAGGTGGCGAAACCCGACAGGACTATAAAGATACCAGGCGTTTCCCCCTGGAAGCTCCCTCGTG
CGCTCTCCTGTTCCGACCCTGCCGCTTACCGGATACCTGTCCGCCTTTCTCCCTTCGGGAAGCGTGGCGC
TTTCTCATAGCTCACGCTGTAGGTATCTCAGTTCGGTGTAGGTCGTTCGCTCCAAGCTGGGCTGTGTGCA
CGAACCCCCCGTTCAGCCCGACCGCTGCGCCTTATCCGGTAACTATCGTCTTGAGTCCAACCCGGTAAGA
CACGACTTATCGCCACTGGCAGCAGCCACTGGTAACAGGATTAGCAGAGCGAGGTATGTAGGCGGTGCTA
CAGAGTTCTTGAAGTGGTGGCCTAACTACGGCTACACTAGAAGGACAGTATTTGGTATCTGCGCTCTGCT
GAAGCCAGTTACCTTCGGAAAAAGAGTTGGTAGCTCTTGATCCGGCAAACAAACCACCGCTGGTAGCGGT
GGTTTTTTTGTTTGCAAGCAGCAGATTACGCGCAGAAAAAAAGGATCTCAAGAAGATCCTTTGATCTTTT
CTACGGGGTCTGACGCTCAGTGGAACGAAAACTCACGTTAAGGGATTTTGGTCATGCATTCTAGGTACTA
AAACAATTCATCCAGTAAAATATAATATTTTATTTTCTCCCAATCAGGCTTGATCCCCAGTAAGTCAAAA
AATAGCTCGACATACTGTTCTTCCCCGATATCCTCCCTGATCGACCGGACGCAGAAGGCAATGTCATACC
ACTTGTCCGCCCTGCCGCTTCTCCCAAGATCAATAAAGCCACTTACTTTGCCATCTTTCACAAAGATGTT
GCTGTCTCCCAGGTCGCCGTGGGAAAAGACAAGTTCCTCTTCGGGCTTTTCCGTCTTTAAAAAATCATAC
AGCTCGCGCGGATCTTTAAATGGAGTGTCTTCTTCCCAGTTTTCGCAATCCACATCGGCCAGATCGTTAT
TCAGTAAGTAATCCAATTCGGCTAAGCGGCTGTCTAAGCTATTCGTATAGGGACAATCCGATATGTCGAT
GGAGTGAAAGAGCCTGATGCACTCCGCATACAGCTCGATAATCTTTTCAGGGCTTTGTTCATCTTCATAC
TCTTCCGAGCAAAGGACGCCATCGGCCTCACTCATGAGCAGATTGCTCCAGCCATCATGCCGTTCAAAGT
GCAGGACCTTTGGAACAGGCAGCTTTCCTTCCAGCCATAGCATCATGTCCTTTTCCCGTTCCACATCATA
GGTGGTCCCTTTATACCGGCTGTCCGTCATTTTTAAATATAGGTTTTCATTTTCTCCCACCAGCTTATAT
ACCTTAGCAGGAGACATTCCTTCCGTATCTTTTACGCAGCGGTATTTTTCGATCAGTTTTTTCAATTCCG
GTGATATTCTCATTTTAGCCATTTATTATTTCCTTCCTCTTTTCTACAGTATTTAAAGATACCCCAAGAA
GCTAATTATAACAAGACGAACTCCAATTCACTGTTCCTTGCATTCTAAAACCTTAAATACCAGAAAACAG
CTTTTTCAAAGTTGTTTTCAAAGTTGGCGTATAACATAGTATCGACGGAGCCGATTTTGAAACCGCGGTG
ATCACAGGCAGCAACGCTCTGTCATCGTTACAATCAACATGCTACCCTCCGCGAGATCATCCGTGTTTCA
AACCCGGCAGCTTAGTTGCCGTTCTTCCGAATAGCATCGGTAACATGAGCAAAGTCTGCCGCCTTACAAC
GGCTCTCCCGCTGACGCCGTCCCGGACTGATGGGCTGCCTGTATCGAGTGGTGATTTTGTGCCGAGCTGC
CGGTCGGGGAGCTGTTGGCTGGCTGGTGGCAGGATATATTGTGGTGTAAACAAATTGACGCTTAGACAAC
TTAATAACACATTGCGGACGTTTTTAATGTACTGAATTAACGCCGAATTAATTCGAGCTCGGATCTGATA
ATTTATTTGAAAATTCATAAGAAAAGCAAACGTTACATGAATTGATGAAACAATACAAAGACAGATAAAG
CCACGCACATTTAGGATATTGGCCGAGATTACTGAATATTGAGTAAGATCACGGAATTTCTGACAGGAGC
ATGTCTTCAATTCAGCCCAAATGGCAGTTGAAATACTCAAACCGCCCCATATGCAGGAGCGGATCATTCA
TTGTTTGTTTGGTTGCCTTTGCCAACATGGGAGTCCAAGATTCTGCAGTCAAATCTCGGTGACGGGCAGG
ACCGGACGGGGCGGTACCGGCAGGCTGAAGTCCAGCTGCCAGAAACCCACGTCATGCCAGTTCCCGTGCT
TGAAGCCGGCCGCCCGCAGCATGCCGCGGGGGGCATATCCGAGCGCCTCGTGCATGCGCACGCTCGGGTC
GTTGGGCAGCCCGATGACAGCGACCACGCTCTTGAAGCCCTGTGCCTCCAGGGACTTCAGCAGGTGGGTG
TAGAGCGTGGAGCCCAGTCCCGTCCGCTGGTGGCGGGGGGAGACGTACACGGTCGACTCGGCCGTCCAGT
CGTAGGCGTTGCGTGCCTTCCAGGGGCCCGCGTAGGCGATGCCGGCGACCTCGCCGTCCACCTCGGCGAC
GAGCCAGGGATAGCGCTCCCGCAGACGGACGAGGTCGTCCGTCCACTCCTGCGGTTCCTGCGGCTCGGTA
CGGAAGTTGACCGTGCTTGTCTCGATGTAGTGGTTGACGATGGTGCAGACCGCCGGCATGTCCGCCTCGG
TGGCACGGCGGATGTCGGCCGGGCGTCGTTCTGGGCTCATCGATTCGATTTGGTGTATCGAGATTGGTTA
TGAAATTCAGATGCTAGTGTAATGTATTGGTAATTTGGGAAGATATAATAGGAAGCAAGGCTATTTATCC
ATTTCTGAAAAGGCGAAATGGCGTCACCGCGAGCGTCACGCGCATTCCGTTCTTGCTGTAAAGCGTTGTT
TGGTACACTTTTGACTAGCGAGGCTTGGCGTGTCAGCGTATCTATTCAAAAGTCGTTAATGGCTGCGGAT
CAAGAAAAAGTTGGAATAGAAACAGAATACCCGCGAAATTCAGGCCCGGTTGCCATGTCCTACACGCCGA
AATAAACGACCAAATTAGTAGAAAAATAAAAACTGACTCGGATACTTACGTCACGTCTTGCGCACTGATT
TGAAAAATCTCAGAATTCATGGATCCTAGGTGAGTCTAGAGAGTTAATTAAGTTTGCAAGCAGCAGATTA
CGCGCAGAAAAAAAGGATCTCAAGGAGATCCTTTGGATCACAAAAAAAAGCCCGCTCATTAGGCGGGTTA
AATTCCCGGGTACTGCAGCCGATTCATTAATGCAGGTTAACCTGGCTTATCGAAATTAATACGACTCACT
ATAGGGAGACCGGCAGATCTGATCCCTACTCCAAAAATGTCAAAGATACAGTCTCAGAAGACCAAAGGGC
TATTGAGACTTTTCAACAAAGGGTAATTTCGGGAAACCTCCTCGGATTCCATTGCCCAGCTATCTGTCAC
TTCATCGAAAGGACAGTGGAAAAGGAAGGTGGCTCCTACAAATGCCATCATTGCGATAAAGGAAAGGCTA
TCATTCAAGATGCCTCTGCCGACAGTGGTCCCAAAGATGGACCCCCACCCACGAGGAGCATCGTGGGAAA
AGAAGACGTTCCAACCACGTCTTCAAAGCAAGTGGATTGATGTGACATCTCCACTGACGTAAGGGATGAC
GCACAATCCCACCCCTACTCCAAAAATGTCAAAGATACTGTCTCAGAAGACCAAAGGGCTAT
Features (pLannotate 1.2.2; 27 found; start..end, strand, type, name):
      1..346     +  promoter       CaMV 35S promoter: strong constitutive promoter from cauliflower mosaic virus
    298..344     +  promoter       minimal CaMV 35S promoter: minimal 35S promoter from cauliflower mosaic virus
    509..685     +  polyA_signal   CaMV poly(A) signal: cauliflower mosaic virus polyadenylation signal
   1247..1265    -  promoter       SP6 promoter: promoter for bacteriophage SP6 RNA polymerase
   1330..1989    -  CDS            CmR: chloramphenicol acetyltransferase; cat; confers resistance to chloramphenicol
   1990..2026    -  promoter       cat promoter (fragment): promoter of the E. coli cat gene encoding chloramphenicol acetyltransferase
   2026..2054    -  promoter       tet promoter: E. coli promoter for tetracycline efflux protein gene
   2116..2284    -  rep_origin     ori (fragment): high-copy-number ColE1/pMB1/pBR322/pUC origin of replication
   2316..3023    +  terminator     OCS terminator: octopine synthase terminator
   3024..3044    +  misc_feature   MCS (fragment): pUC18/19 multiple cloning site
   3047..3201    +  CDS            lacZα (fragment): LacZα fragment of β-galactosidase; lacZ fragment
   3267..3291    +  misc_feature   RB T-DNA repeat: right border repeat from nopaline C58 T-DNA
   3631..4032    +  CDS            Y4CG_SINFN (fragment): Protein inferred from homology: Swiss-Prot protein existence level 3. From Sinorhizobium fredii (strain NBRC 101917 / NGR234).
   4592..5221    +  CDS            pVS1 StaA: stability protein from the Pseudomonas plasmid pVS1 (Heeb et al., 2000)
   5650..6723    +  CDS            pVS1 RepA: replication protein from the Pseudomonas plasmid pVS1 (Heeb et al., 2000)
   6789..6983    +  rep_origin     pVS1 oriV: origin of replication for the Pseudomonas plasmid pVS1 (Heeb et al., 2000)
   7186..7225    +  CDS            rop (fragment): Rop protein, which maintains plasmids at low copy number; rop
   7327..7467    +  misc_feature   bom: basis of mobility region from pBR322
   7653..8241    -  rep_origin     ori: high-copy-number ColE1/pMB1/pBR322/pUC origin of replication
   8328..9122    -  CDS            KanR: aminoglycoside phosphotransferase; aphA-3; confers resistance to kanamycin
   9547..9571    +  misc_feature   LB T-DNA repeat: left border repeat from nopaline C58 T-DNA
   9657..9909    -  terminator     MAS terminator: mannopine synthase terminator
   9922..10470   -  CDS            bar: PAT_STRHY - Experimental evidence at protein level: Swiss-Prot protein existence level 1. Inactivates phosphinothricin (PPT) by transfer of an acetyl group from acetyl CoA. Can also acetylate demethylphosphinothricin but not PTT or glutamate. This enzyme is an effector of phosphinothricin tripeptide (PTT or bialaphos) resistance. From Streptomyces hygroscopicus. Introduced by genetic manipulation and expressed in glufosinate-tolerant maize by Dekalb Genetics.
  10476..10856   -  promoter       MAS promoter: mannopine synthase promoter (Velten et al., 1984)
  10902..10943   -  rep_origin     ori (fragment): high-copy-number ColE1/pMB1/pBR322/pUC origin of replication
  11047..11065   +  promoter       T7 promoter: promoter for bacteriophage T7 RNA polymerase
  11134..11422   +  promoter       CaMV 35S promoter (fragment): strong constitutive promoter from cauliflower mosaic virus
