[The description below was written by a language model from this plasmid's Addgene catalogue record and pLannotate feature annotations shown in this document.]
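Description:
pFGC5941-PacI-ath-STTM447 is a plant expression binary vector built on the pFGC5941-PacI backbone and designed to knock down miR447 function in Arabidopsis thaliana through a short tandem target mimic (STTM). The annotated backbone carries the features expected of an Agrobacterium-compatible T-DNA plasmid: nopaline-type left and right border repeats, the pVS1 replication and stability functions (oriV, RepA, StaA) for maintenance in Agrobacterium, and a ColE1/pBR322-type origin with a bom site for propagation in E. coli. Kanamycin resistance lies on the backbone outside the borders. Within the T-DNA, a bar gene (phosphinothricin acetyltransferase) driven by the mannopine synthase promoter and terminator provides Basta selection of transformed plants.

The payload is a roughly 2.8 kb cassette inserted at a PacI site that is retained on both sides. According to the depositor it contains a 2x35S promoter, the STTM, a 35S terminator and a chloramphenicol resistance gene. The feature table agrees with this: a partial CaMV 35S copy at the end of the circular record runs into a full 35S promoter at its start, followed by an unannotated interval where the STTM presumably sits, then the CaMV poly(A) signal. Downstream lie a bacterial CmR gene, T7 and SP6 promoters and small origin fragments, probably remnants of an intermediate cloning vector. The extra chloramphenicol marker allows dual chloramphenicol/kanamycin selection for plasmids that received the cassette. An STTM transcript carries two non-cleavable miRNA binding sites joined by a short spacer; it sequesters the target miRNA and triggers its degradation. The construct therefore serves loss-of-function studies of miR447 in stably transformed Arabidopsis.
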