Addgene plasmid #84138: pFGC5941-PacI-ath-STTM447
Purpose: target miRNA447 for destruction in Arabidopsis thaliana
Depositing lab: Guiliang Tang. Depositing organization: Michigan Technological University. Publication: Construction of short tandem target mimic (STTM) to block the functions of plant and animal microRNAs. Tang G, Yan J, Gu Y, Qiao M, Fan R, Mao Y, Tang X. Methods. 2012 Oct;58(2):118-25. doi: 10.1016/j.ymeth.2012.10.006. Epub 2012 Oct 23. PubMed 23098881.
Backbone
  Vector backbone: pFGC5941-PacI
  Backbone manufacturer: Guiliang Tang (Addgene plasmid # 44182)
  Backbone size w/o insert (bp): 8608
  Vector type: Plant Expression
  Selectable markers: Basta
Growth in bacteria
  Bacterial resistance: Chloramphenicol and Kanamycin, 25 & 50 μg/mL
  Growth temperature: 37°C
  Growth strain: DH5alpha
  Copy number: High Copy
Gene/Insert
  Gene/Insert name: STTM447
  Species: A. thaliana (mustard weed)
  Insert size (bp): 2846
  Promoter: 2x35S
  Cloning method: Restriction Enzyme; 5′ cloning site PacI (not destroyed); 3′ cloning site PacI (not destroyed)
  Sequencing primers: 5′ CACTATCCTTCGCAAGACCCTTCC; 3′ CAACACATGAGCGAAACCCTATAA
Terms and licenses: Academic/Nonprofit Terms; Industry Terms: Not Available to Industry
Depositor comments: The insert within this plasmid contains a 2x35S promoter, STTM, T35S and CmR.
How to cite: pFGC5941-PacI-ath-STTM447 was a gift from Guiliang Tang (Addgene plasmid # 84138 ; http://n2t.net/addgene:84138 ; RRID:Addgene_84138)
