>Addgene plasmid #84138 | pFGC5941-PacI-ath-STTM447 | depositor partial sequence | sequence record 160694 | STTM
CAACAAAAGATGCTATCGTCCCCAAGTTGTTGTTGTTATGGTCTAATTTAAATATGGTCTAAAGAAGAAG
AATCAACAAAACATCCTATCGTCCCCAA
